>Addgene plasmid #10904 | siSlug2 | addgene partial sequence | sequence record 17879 | 10904 with pLKO.1
TCTTGTGGAAGGACGAAACACCGGTGAGGAAAGACTACAGTCCAAGCTCGAGCTTGGACTGTAGTCTTTC
CTCTTTTTGAATTCTCGACCTCGAGACAAATGGCAGTATTCATCCACAATTTTAAAAGAAAAGGGGGGAT
TGGGGGGTACAGTGCAGGGGAAAGAATAGTAGACATAATAGCAACAGACATACAAACTAAAGAATTACAA
AAACAAATTACAAAAATTCAAAATTTTCGGGTTTATTACAGGGACAGCAGAGATCCACTTTGGCCGCGGC
TCGAGGGGGTTGGGGTTGCGCCTTTTCCAAGGCAGCCCTGGGTTTGCGCAGGGACGCGGCTGCTCTGGGC
GTGGTTCCGGGAAACGCAGCGGCGCCGACCCTGGGTCTCGCACATTCTTCACGTCCGTTCGCAGCGTCAC
CCGGATCTTCGCCGCTACCCTTGTGGGCCCCCCGGCGACGCTTCCTGCTCCGCCCCTAAGTCGGGAAGGT
TCCTTGCGGTTCGCGGCGTGCCGGACGTGACAAACGGAAGCCGCACGTCTCACTAGTACCCTCGCAGACG
GACAGCGCCAGGGAGCAATGGCAGCGCGCCGACCGCGATGGGCTGTGGCCAATAGCGGCTGCTCAGCAGG
GCGCGCCGAGAGCAGCGACCGGGAAGGGGCGGTGCGGGAGGCGGGGTGTGGCGCGGTAGTGTGGGCCCTG
TTCCTGCCCGCGCGGTGTTCCGCATTCTGCAAGCCTCCGGAGCGCACGTCGGCAGTCGGCTCCCTCGTTG
ACCGAATCACCGACCTCTCTCCCCAGGGGGATCCACCGG
