[The description below was written by a language model from this plasmid's Addgene catalogue record.]
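Description:
siSlug2 is a lentiviral RNA interference construct built on the pLKO.1 backbone (about 7 kb without insert) and designed to knock down human SNAI2, the zinc-finger transcription factor also known as Slug. The payload is a short hairpin-encoding oligonucleotide insert of roughly 60 bp, cloned by restriction digestion between the AgeI and EcoRI sites, both of which are retained. The record gives no feature table and does not name the promoter. In the standard pLKO.1 design this cloning position lies directly downstream of a human U6 RNA polymerase III promoter, which transcribes the hairpin so that cellular processing yields an siRNA against the SNAI2 transcript. The "2" in the name suggests it is one of several Slug-targeting hairpins in a set, though the record does not say so explicitly.

The plasmid is propagated in E. coli as a high-copy vector under ampicillin selection. As a lentiviral transfer vector, it is intended to be packaged into viral particles with helper plasmids supplied in trans, allowing stable integration of the hairpin cassette into dividing or non-dividing mammalian cells. Transduced cells can then be selected with puromycin, the recorded mammalian marker. The associated publication concerns how the melanocyte differentiation program predisposes to metastasis after neoplastic transformation, so the construct was presumably used for stable loss-of-function studies of Slug in that setting. More generally, it suits experiments that need sustained SNAI2 silencing in human cells.
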