Addgene plasmid #10904: siSlug2
Depositing lab: Bob Weinberg. Depositing organization: Whitehead Institute for Biomedical Research. Publication: The melanocyte differentiation program predisposes to metastasis after neoplastic transformation. Gupta PB, Kuperwasser C, Brunet JP, Ramaswamy S, Kuo WL, Gray JW, Naber SP, Weinberg RA. Nat Genet. 2005 Oct . 37(10):1047-54. 10.1038/ng1634 PubMed 16142232.
Backbone
  Vector backbone: pLKO.1
  Backbone size w/o insert (bp): 7032
  Vector type: Mammalian Expression, Lentiviral, RNAi
  Selectable markers: Puromycin
Growth in bacteria
  Bacterial resistance: Ampicillin, 100 μg/mL
  Growth temperature: 37°C
  Growth strain: DH5alpha
  Copy number: High Copy
Gene/Insert
  Gene/Insert name: siSlug (alt names: Slug siRNA; Slug)
  Species: H. sapiens (human)
  Insert size (bp): 60
  Entrez Gene: SNAI2 (a.k.a. SLUG, SLUGH, SLUGH1, SNAIL2, WS2D)
  Cloning method: Restriction Enzyme; 5′ cloning site AgeI (not destroyed); 3′ cloning site EcoRI (not destroyed)
  Sequencing primers: 5′ LKO.1 5'
Terms and licenses: Academic/Nonprofit Terms; Industry Terms: Not Available to Industry
Depositor comments: Sequence: 5'-GAG GAA AGA CTA CAG TCC AAG-3'
How to cite: siSlug2 was a gift from Bob Weinberg (Addgene plasmid # 10904 ; http://n2t.net/addgene:10904 ; RRID:Addgene_10904)
